>Addgene plasmid #157084 | pD649-HAsp-CD160-COMP5AP-AviTag-9xHis | depositor full sequence | sequence record 303277 | Full Sequence
TTTCAATATTATTGAAGCATTTATCAGGGTTATTGTCTCATGAGCGGATACATATTTGAATGTATTTAGA
AAAATAAACAAATAGGGGTCAGTGTTACAACCAATTAACCAATTCTGAACATTATCGCGAGCCCATTTAT
ACCTGAATATGGCTCATAACACCCCTTGCTCATGACCAAAATCCCTTAACGTGAGTTACGCGCGCGTCGT
TCCACTGAGCGTCAGACCCCGTAGAAAAGATCAAAGGATCTTCTTGAGATCCTTTTTTTCTGCGCGTAAT
CTGCTGCTTGCAAACAAAAAAACCACCGCTACCAGCGGTGGTTTGTTTGCCGGATCAAGAGCTACCAACT
CTTTTTCCGAAGGTAACTGGCTTCAGCAGAGCGCAGATACCAAATACTGTTCTTCTAGTGTAGCCGTAGT
TAGCCCACCACTTCAAGAACTCTGTAGCACCGCCTACATACCTCGCTCTGCTAATCCTGTTACCAGTGGC
TGCTGCCAGTGGCGATAAGTCGTGTCTTACCGGGTTGGACTCAAGACGATAGTTACCGGATAAGGCGCAG
CGGTCGGGCTGAACGGGGGGTTCGTGCACACAGCCCAGCTTGGAGCGAACGACCTACACCGAACTGAGAT
ACCTACAGCGTGAGCTATGAGAAAGCGCCACGCTTCCCGAAGGGAGAAAGGCGGACAGGTATCCGGTAAG
CGGCAGGGTCGGAACAGGAGAGCGCACGAGGGAGCTTCCAGGGGGAAACGCCTGGTATCTTTATAGTCCT
GTCGGGTTTCGCCACCTCTGACTTGAGCGTCGATTTTTGTGATGCTCGTCAGGGGGGCGGAGCCTATGGA
AAAACGCCAGCAACGCGGCCTTTTTACGGTTCCTGGCCTTTTGCTGGCCTTTTGCTCACATGTTCTTTCC
TGCGTTATCCCCTGATTCTGTGGATAACCGTATTACCGCCTTTGAGTGAGCTGATACCGCTCGCCGCAGC
CGAACGACCGAGCGCAGCGAGTCAGTGAGCGAGGAAGCGGAAGGCGAGAGTAGGGAACTGCCAGGCATCA
AACTAAGCAGAAGGCCCCTGACGGATGGCCTTTTTGCGTTTCTACAAACTCTTTCTGTGTTGTAAAACGA
CGGCCAGTCTTAAGCTCGGGCCCCCTGGGCGGTTCTGATAACGAGTAATCGTTAATCCGCAAATAACGTA
AAAACCCGCTTCGGCGGGTTTTTTTATGGGGGGAGTTTAGGGAAAGAGCATTTGTCAGAATATTTAAGGG
CGCCTGTCACTTTGCTTGATATATGAGAATTATTTAACCTTATAAATGAGAAAAAAGCAACGCACTTTAA
ATAAGATACGTTGCTTTTTCGATTGATGAACACCTATAATTAAACTATTCATCTATTATTTATGATTTTT
TGTATATACAATATTTCTAGTTTGTTAAAGAGAATTAAGAAAATAAATCTCGAAAATAATAAAGGGAAAA
TCAGTTTTTGATATCAAAATTATACATGTCAACGATAATACAAAATATAATACAAACTATAAGATGTTAT
CAGTATTTATTATCATTTAGAATAAATTTTGTGTCGCCCTTAATTGTGAGCGGATAACAATTACGAGCTT
CATGCACAGTGGCGTTGACTCAATATTGGCCATTAGCCATATTATTCATTGGTTATATAGCATAAATCAA
TATTGGCTATTGGCCATTGCATACGTTGTATCTATATCATAATATGTACATTTATATTGGCTCATGTCCA
ATATGACCGCCATGTTGGCATTGATTATTGACTAGTTATTAATAGTAATCAATTACGGGGTCATTAGTTC
ATAGCCCATATATGGAGTTCCGCGTTACATAACTTACGGTAAATGGCCCGCCTGGCTGACCGCCCAACGA
CCCCCGCCCATTGACGTCAATAATGACGTATGTTCCCATAGTAACGCCAATAGGGACTTTCCATTGACGT
CAATGGGTGGAGTATTTACGGTAAACTGCCCACTTGGCAGTACATCAAGTGTATCATATGCCAAGTACGC
CCCCTATTGACGTCAATGACGGTAAATGGCCCGCCTGGCATTATGCCCAGTACATGACCTTATGGGACTT
TCCTACTTGGCAGTACATCTACGTATTAGTCATCGCTATTACCATGGTGATGCGGTTTTGGCAGTACATC
AATGGGCGTGGATAGCGGTTTGACTCACGGGGATTTCCAAGTCTCCACCCCATTGACGTCAATGGGAGTT
TGTTTTGGCACCAAAATCAACGGGACTTTCCAAAATGTCGTAACAACTCCGCCCCATTGACGCAAATGGG
CGGTAGGCGTGTACGGTGGGAGGTCTATATAAGCAGAGCTCGTTTAGTGAACCGTCAGATCGCCTGGAGA
CGCCATCCACGCTGTTTTGACCTCCATAGAAGACACCGGGACCGATCCAGCCTCCGCGGCCGGGAACGGT
GCATTGGAACGCGGATTCCCCGTGCCAAGAGTGACGTAAGTACCGCCTATAGAGTCTATAGGCCCACCCC
CTTGGCTTCGTTAGAACGCGGCTACAATTAATACATAACCTTATGTATCATACACATACGATTTAGGTGA
CACTATAGAATAACATCCACTTTGCCTTTCTCTCCACAGGTGTCCACTCCCAGGTCCAACTGCACCTCGG
TTCTATCGAAAACGCGCCTGCTAGCGCCACCATGAAGACCATCATTGCCCTGAGCTACATCTTCTGCCTG
GTGTTCGCTGCGGCCGCCATCAATATCACAAGCAGCGCCTCTCAAGAGGGCACCAGACTGAATCTGATCT
GCACCGTGTGGCACAAGAAAGAAGAGGCCGAGGGCTTCGTGGTGTTCCTGTGCAAGGATAGAAGCGGCGA
CTGCAGCCCTGAGACAAGCCTGAAGCAGCTGAGACTGAAGAGAGATCCTGGCATCGACGGCGTGGGCGAG
ATCTCTAGCCAGCTGATGTTCACCATCAGCCAAGTGACACCTCTGCACAGCGGCACCTACCAGTGTTGCG
CCAGATCTCAGAAGTCCGGCATCAGACTGCAGGGCCACTTCTTCAGCATCCTGTTCACCGAGACAGGCAA
CTACACCGTGACCGGACTGAAACAGCGGCAGCACCTGGAATTCAGCCACAACGAAGGTGGCGCGCCGGAA
GATCAAGTTGATCCAAGATTGATTGATGGCAAGGGCGGATCTCTGGAGGTGCTGTTCCAGGGACCAGGCG
GAAGCGGCAATCCCGGCGGCGATCTGGCCCCCCAGATGCTGCGCGAGCTGCAGGAGACCAATGCCGCCCT
GCAGGACGTGCGCGAGCTGCTGCGCCACCGCGTGAAGGAGATCACCTTCCTGAAGAACACCGTGATGGAG
TGCGACGCCTGCGGTATGCAGCCCTCTAGAGGCTCCGGCTCCATCATCCCAGTTGAGGAGGAGAACCCGG
ACTTCTGGAACCGCGAGGCAGCCGAGGCCCTGGGTGCCGCCAAGAAGCTGCAGCCTGCACAGACAGCCGC
CAAGAACCTCATCATCTTCCTGGGCGATGGGATGGGGGTGTCTACGGTGACAGCTGCCAGGATCCTAAAA
GGGCAGAAGAAGGACAAACTGGGGCCTGAGATACCCCTGGCCATGGACCGCTTCCCATATGTGGCTCTGT
CCAAGACATACAATGTAGACAAACATGTGCCAGACAGTGGAGCCACAGCCACGGCCTACCTGTGCGGGGT
CAAGGGCAACTTCCAGACCATTGGCTTGAGTGCAGCCGCCCGCTTTAACCAGTGCAACACGACACGCGGC
AACGAGGTCATCTCCGTGATGAATCGGGCCAAGAAAGCAGGGAAGTCAGTGGGAGTGGTAACCACCACAC
GAGTGCAGCACGCCTCGCCAGCCGGCACCTACGCCCACACGGTGAACCGCAACTGGTACTCGGACGCCGA
CGTGCCTGCCTCGGCCCGCCAGGAGGGGTGCCAGGACATCGCTACGCAGCTCATCTCCAACATGGACATT
GACGTGATCCTAGGTGGAGGCCGAAAGTACATGTTTCGCATGGGAACCCCAGACCCTGAGTACCCAGATG
ACTACAGCCAAGGTGGGACCAGGCTGGACGGGAAGAATCTGGTGCAGGAATGGCTGGCGAAGCGCCAGGG
TGCCCGGTATGTGTGGAACCGCACTGAGCTCATGCAGGCTTCCCTGGACCCGTCTGTGACCCATCTCATG
GGTCTCTTTGAGCCTGGAGACATGAAATACGAGATCCACCGAGACTCCACACTGGACCCCTCCCTGATGG
AGATGACAGAGGCTGCCCTGCGCCTGCTGAGCAGGAACCCCCGCGGCTTCTTCCTCTTCGTGGAGGGTGG
TCGCATCGACCATGGTCATCATGAAAGCAGGGCTTACCGGGCACTGACTGAGACGATCATGTTCGACGAC
GCCATTGAGAGGGCGGGCCAGCTCACCAGCGAGGAGGACACGCTGAGCCTCGTCACTGCCGACCACTCCC
ACGTCTTCTCCTTCGGAGGCTACCCCCTGCGAGGGAGCTCCATCTTCGGGCTGGCCCCTGGCAAGGCCCG
GGACAGGAAGGCCTACACGGTCCTCCTATACGGAAACGGTCCAGGCTATGTGCTCAAGGACGGCGCCCGG
CCGGATGTTACCGAGAGCGAGAGCGGGAGCCCCGAGTATCGGCAGCAGTCAGCAGTGCCCCTGGACGAAG
AGACCCACGCAGGCGAGGACGTGGCGGTGTTCGCGCGCGGCCCGCAGGCGCACCTGGTTCACGGCGTGCA
GGAGCAGACCTTCATAGCGCACGTCATGGCCTTCGCCGCCTGCCTGGAGCCCTACACCGCCTGCGACCTG
GCGCCCCCCGCCGGCACCACCGACGCCGCGCACCCGGGTGGCGGAGGACTGAACGACATCTTCGAGGCTC
AGAAAATCGAATGGCACGAACATCACCATCACCATCACCATCACCATTAAGGCCGGCCTGTAGTCACTGG
CACAACGCGTTACCCGGTAAGCCAATCGGGTATACACGGTCGTCATACTGCAGACAGGGTTCTTCTACTT
TGCAAGATAGTCTTGAGTAGTAAAATAAATAGATAGAGAAAATCAGCCTCGACTGTGCCTTCTAGTTGCC
AGCCATCTGTTGTTTGCCCCTCCCCCGTGCCTTCCTTGACCCTGGAAGGTGCCACTCCCACTGTCCTTTC
CTAATAAAATGAGGAAATTGCATCACAACACTCAACCCTATCTCGGTCTATTCTTTTGATTTATAAGGGA
TTTTGCCGATTTCGGCCTATTGGTTAAAAAATGAGCTGATTTAACAAAAATTTAACGCGAATTAATTCTG
TGGAATGTGTGTCAGTTAGGGTGTGGAAAGTCCCCAGGCTCCCCAGCAGGCAGAAGTATGCAAAGCATGC
ATCTCAATTAGTCAGCAACCAGGTGTGGAAAGTCCCCAGGCTCCCCAGCAGGCAGAAGTATGCAAAGCAT
GCATCTCAATTAGTCAGCAACCATAGTCCCGCCCCTAACTCCGCCCATCCCGCCCCTAACTCCGCCCAGT
TCCGCCCATTCTCCGCCCCATGGCTGACTAATTTTTTTTATTTATGCAGAGGCCGAGGCCGCCTCTGCCT
CTGAGCTATTCCAGAAGTAGTGAGGAGGCTTTTTTGGAGGCCTAGGCTTTTGCAAAAAGCTCCCGGGAGC
TTGTATATCCATTTTCGGATCTGATCAGCACGTGTTGACAATTAATCATCGGCATAGTATATCGGCATAG
TATAATACGACAAGGTGAGGAACTAAACCATGACCGAGTACAAGCCCACGGTGCGCCTCGCCACCCGCGA
CGACGTCCCCAGGGCCGTACGCACCCTCGCCGCCGCGTTCGCCGACTACCCCGCCACGCGCCACACCGTC
GATCCGGACCGCCACATCGAGCGGGTCACCGAGCTGCAAGAACTCTTCCTCACGCGCGTCGGGCTCGACA
TCGGCAAGGTGTGGGTCGCGGACGACGGCGCCGCGGTGGCGGTCTGGACCACGCCGGAGAGCGTCGAAGC
GGGGGCGGTGTTCGCCGAGATCGGCCCGCGCATGGCCGAGTTGAGCGGTTCCCGGCTGGCCGCGCAGCAA
CAGATGGAAGGCCTCCTGGCGCCGCACCGGCCCAAGGAGCCCGCGTGGTTCCTGGCCACCGTCGGCGTCT
CGCCCGACCACCAGGGCAAGGGTCTGGGCAGCGCCGTCGTGCTCCCCGGAGTGGAGGCGGCCGAGCGCGC
CGGGGTGCCCGCCTTCCTGGAGACATCCGCGCCCCGCAACCTCCCCTTCTACGAGCGGCTCGGCTTCACC
GTCACCGCCGACGTCGAGGTGCCCGAAGGACCGCGCACCTGGTGCATGACCCGCAAGCCCGGTGCCTGAC
ACGTGCTACGAGATTTCGATTCCACCGCCGCCTTCTATGAAAGGTTGGGCTTCGGAATCGTTTTCCGGGA
CGCCGGCTGGATGATCCTCCAGCGCGGGGATCTCATGCTGGAGTTCTTCGCCCACCCCAACTTGTTTATT
GCAGCTTATAATGGTTACAAATAAAGCAATAGCATCACAAATTTCACAAATAAAGCATTTTTTTCACTGC
ATTCTAGTTGTGGTTTGTCCAAACTCATCAATGTATCTTATCATGTCTGTATACCGTCGACCTCTAGCTA
GAGCTTGGCGTAATCATGGTCATTACCAATGCTTAATCAGTGAGGCACCTATCTCAGCGATCTGTCTATT
TCGTTCATCCATAGTTGCCTGACTCCCCGTCGTGTAGATAACTACGATACGGGAGGGCTTACCATCTGGC
CCCAGCGCTGCGATGATACCGCGAGAACCACGCTCACCGGCTCCGGATTTATCAGCAATAAACCAGCCAG
CCGGAAGGGCCGAGCGCAGAAGTGGTCCTGCAACTTTATCCGCCTCCATCCAGTCTATTAATTGTTGCCG
GGAAGCTAGAGTAAGTAGTTCGCCAGTTAATAGTTTGCGCAACGTTGTTGCCATCGCTACAGGCATCGTG
GTGTCACGCTCGTCGTTTGGTATGGCTTCATTCAGCTCCGGTTCCCAACGATCAAGGCGAGTTACATGAT
CCCCCATGTTGTGCAAAAAAGCGGTTAGCTCCTTCGGTCCTCCGATCGTTGTCAGAAGTAAGTTGGCCGC
AGTGTTATCACTCATGGTTATGGCAGCACTGCATAATTCTCTTACTGTCATGCCATCCGTAAGATGCTTT
TCTGTGACTGGTGAGTACTCAACCAAGTCATTCTGAGAATAGTGTATGCGGCGACCGAGTTGCTCTTGCC
CGGCGTCAATACGGGATAATACCGCGCCACATAGCAGAACTTTAAAAGTGCTCATCATTGGAAAACGTTC
TTCGGGGCGAAAACTCTCAAGGATCTTACCGCTGTTGAGATCCAGTTCGATGTAACCCACTCGTGCACCC
AACTGATCTTCAGCATCTTTTACTTTCACCAGCGTTTCTGGGTGAGCAAAAACAGGAAGGCAAAATGCCG
CAAAAAAGGGAATAAGGGCGACACGGAAATGTTGAATACTCATATTCTTCCTT
Features (pLannotate 1.2.2; 24 found; start..end, strand, type, name):
    119..143     -  CDS            KanR (fragment): aminoglycoside phosphotransferase; aph(3')-Ia; confers resistance to kanamycin
    254..842     +  rep_origin     ori: high-copy-number ColE1/pMB1/pBR322/pUC origin of replication
   1067..1084    +  terminator     rrnB T2 terminator (fragment): transcription terminator T2 from the E. coli rrnB gene
   1109..1128    -  CDS            lacZα (fragment): LacZα fragment of β-galactosidase; lacZ fragment
   1584..1600    +  protein_bind   lac operator: The lac repressor binds to the lac operator to inhibit transcription in E. coli. This inhibition can be relieved by adding lactose or isopropyl-β-D-thiogalactopyranoside (IPTG). lac repressor encoded by lacI
   1843..2146    +  enhancer       CMV enhancer: human cytomegalovirus immediate early enhancer
   2147..2350    +  promoter       CMV promoter: human cytomegalovirus (CMV) immediate early promoter
   2486..2529    +  intron         CMV intron (fragment): modified intron A from human cytomegalovirus
   2581..2599    +  promoter       SP6 promoter: promoter for bacteriophage SP6 RNA polymerase
   2603..2640    +  CDS            IgH signal sequence (fragment): signal sequence from the mouse immunoglobulin heavy chain variable region
   2749..3138    +  CDS            CD160 (fragment): BY55_HUMAN - Also known as BY55 From Homo sapiens (Human).
   3235..3414    +  CDS            Comp (fragment): COMP_RAT - Experimental evidence at protein level: Swiss-Prot protein existence level 1. May play a role in the structural integrity of cartilage via its interaction with other extracellular matrix proteins such as the collagens and fibronectin. Can mediate the interaction of chondrocytes with the cartilage extracellular matrix through interaction with cell surface integrin receptors. Could play a role in the pathogenesis of osteoarthritis. Potent suppressor of apoptosis in both primary chondrocytes and transformed cells. Suppresses apoptosis by blocking the activation of caspase-3 and by indu
   3402..4854    +  CDS            SEAP (fragment): secreted alkaline phosphatase from human placenta The natural enzyme has a C-terminal transmembrane sequence that is replaced by a GPI anchor.
   4879..4920    +  CDS            AviTag™ (fragment): peptide tag that allows for enzymatic biotinylation
   4924..4947    +  CDS            8xHis: 8xHis affinity tag
   5093..5204    +  polyA_signal   bGH poly(A) signal: bovine growth hormone polyadenylation signal
   5205..5313    +  rep_origin     f1 ori (fragment): f1 bacteriophage origin of replication; arrow indicates direction of (+) strand synthesis
   5327..5656    +  promoter       SV40 promoter: SV40 enhancer and early promoter
   5704..5751    +  promoter       EM7 promoter: synthetic bacterial promoter&nbsp
   5770..6369    +  CDS            PuroR (fragment): puromycin N-acetyltransferase; pac from Streptomyces; confers resistance to puromycin
   6379..6504    +  CDS            ble (fragment): BLE_KLEPN - Experimental evidence at protein level: Swiss-Prot protein existence level 1. Binding protein with a strong affinity to the bleomycin family of antibiotics. Binds to CL990; an antimitotic-antibiotic compound. From Klebsiella pneumoniae.
   6499..6620    +  polyA_signal   SV40 poly(A) signal: SV40 polyadenylation signal
   6673..7533    -  CDS            AmpR: β-lactamase; bla; confers resistance to ampicillin, carbenicillin, and related antibiotics
   7536..89      -  promoter       AmpR promoter (fragment) (across the origin): bla
