[The description below was written by a language model from this plasmid's Addgene catalogue record and pLannotate feature annotations shown in this document.]
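Description:
pD649-HAsp-CD160-COMP5AP-AviTag-9xHis is a mammalian expression plasmid built on the pD649 backbone for producing a secreted, multimerized form of the extracellular domain of human CD160 (also called BY55). It is maintained in E. coli as a high-copy plasmid through a ColE1/pUC-type origin with ampicillin selection from the β-lactamase gene. The annotated sequence also contains an SV40 early/EM7 promoter cassette driving a puromycin N-acetyltransferase coding region followed by an SV40 poly(A) signal, which could allow selection in mammalian cells, although the catalogue entry does not list a mammalian marker. Small fragments annotated as KanR, lacZα, ble and f1 ori appear to be backbone remnants rather than functional elements. The depositor notes that some plasmids in this collection may carry an IS4-like transposase insertion upstream of the CMV promoter; none is annotated in the feature table.

Expression is driven by the CMV enhancer/promoter with a fragment of CMV intron A, and an SP6 promoter lies just upstream of the open reading frame. The name indicates an HA-type signal peptide (the annotation tool matches this region partially to an IgH leader), which directs the fusion into the secretory pathway. The 390 bp CD160 segment sits between preserved NotI and AscI sites and is fused at its C terminus to the coiled-coil region of rat cartilage oligomeric matrix protein, which assembles into pentamers, followed by human placental alkaline phosphatase, an AviTag for enzymatic biotinylation and a polyhistidine tag, ending at a bGH poly(A) signal. Pentamerization raises avidity for weak receptor–ligand contacts, while alkaline phosphatase provides an enzymatic readout, an arrangement suited to the extracellular interaction screening of human IgSF cell-surface proteins for which the collection was made.
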