Addgene plasmid #157084: pD649-HAsp-CD160-COMP5AP-AviTag-9xHis
Purpose: Mammalian expression of cell-surface protein extracellular domain fused to COMP5AP-AviTag-9xHis. Protein is secreted from cells.
Depositing lab: Chris Garcia. Depositing organization: Stanford University. Publication: A Human IgSF Cell-Surface Interactome Reveals a Complex Network of Protein-Protein Interactions. Wojtowicz WM, Vielmetter J, Fernandes RA, Siepe DH, Eastman CL, Chisholm GB, Cox S, Klock H, Anderson PW, Rue SM, Miller JJ, Glaser SM, Bragstad ML, Vance J, Lam AW, Lesley SA, Zinn K, Garcia KC. Cell. 2020 Aug 20;182(4):1027-1043.e17. doi: 10.1016/j.cell.2020.07.025. PubMed 32822567.
Backbone
  Vector backbone: pD649
  Backbone size w/o insert (bp): 7153
  Vector type: Mammalian Expression
Growth in bacteria
  Bacterial resistance: Ampicillin, 100 μg/mL
  Growth temperature: 37°C
  Growth strain: DH5alpha
  Copy number: High Copy
Gene/Insert
  Gene/Insert name: CD160 (alt name: BY55)
  Species: H. sapiens (human)
  Insert size (bp): 390
  Entrez Gene: CD160 (a.k.a. BY55, NK1, NK28)
  Promoter: CMV/SP6
  Tag / fusion protein: COMP5AP-AviTag-9xHis (C terminal on backbone)
  Cloning method: Restriction Enzyme; 5′ cloning site GCGGCCGC (not destroyed); 3′ cloning site GGCGCGCC (not destroyed)
  Sequencing primers: 5′ ATTTAGGTGACACTATAG; 3′ CGTCGCACTCCATCACGGTG
Resource information
  A portion of this plasmid was derived from a plasmid made by: synthesis by ThermoFisher
Terms and licenses: Academic/Nonprofit Terms; Industry Terms: Not Available to Industry
Depositor comments: Some plasmids in this collection may have an IS4-like element ISVsa5 family transposase upstream of the CMV promoter.
How to cite: pD649-HAsp-CD160-COMP5AP-AviTag-9xHis was a gift from Chris Garcia (Addgene plasmid # 157084 ; http://n2t.net/addgene:157084 ; RRID:Addgene_157084)
