>Addgene plasmid #157084 | pD649-HAsp-CD160-COMP5AP-AviTag-9xHis | depositor partial sequence | sequence record 303278 | insert (extracellular domain)
ATCAATATCACAAGCAGCGCCTCTCAAGAGGGCACCAGACTGAATCTGATCTGCACCGTGTGGCACAAGA
AAGAAGAGGCCGAGGGCTTCGTGGTGTTCCTGTGCAAGGATAGAAGCGGCGACTGCAGCCCTGAGACAAG
CCTGAAGCAGCTGAGACTGAAGAGAGATCCTGGCATCGACGGCGTGGGCGAGATCTCTAGCCAGCTGATG
TTCACCATCAGCCAAGTGACACCTCTGCACAGCGGCACCTACCAGTGTTGCGCCAGATCTCAGAAGTCCG
GCATCAGACTGCAGGGCCACTTCTTCAGCATCCTGTTCACCGAGACAGGCAACTACACCGTGACCGGACT
GAAACAGCGGCAGCACCTGGAATTCAGCCACAACGAAGGT
